Addgene plasmid #140090: pLenti-ZIKVA-GFP-puro
Purpose: Fluorescence activatable reporter of ZIKV NS2B-NS3 protease activity
Depositing lab: Jorge Luis Arias-Arias. Depositing organization: Universidad de Costa Rica. Publication: A fluorescence activatable reporter of flavivirus NS2B-NS3 protease activity enables live imaging of infection in single cells and viral plaques. Arias-Arias JL, MacPherson DJ, Hill ME, Hardy JA, Mora-Rodriguez R. J Biol Chem. 2020 Jan 9. pii: RA119.011319. doi: 10.1074/jbc.RA119.011319. PubMed 31919100.
Backbone
  Vector backbone: pLenti-puro (Addgene Plasmid #39481)
  Backbone manufacturer: Invitrogen modified by Ie-Ming Shih
  Backbone size w/o insert (bp): 7057
  Total vector size (bp): 7912
  Modifications to backbone: Removal of SpeI, BamHI, EcoRI, PstI, and EcoRV restriction sites
  Vector type: Mammalian Expression, Lentiviral ; Low expression
  Selectable markers: Puromycin
Growth in bacteria
  Bacterial resistance: Ampicillin, 100 μg/mL
  Growth temperature: 37°C
  Growth strain: NEB Stable
  Copy number: Low Copy
Gene/Insert
  Gene/Insert name: ZIKVA-GFP
  Insert size (bp): 855
  Promoter: CMV
  Tag / fusion protein: GFP (N terminal on insert); 6XHis tag (N terminal on insert)
  Cloning method: Restriction Enzyme; 5′ cloning site SpeI (destroyed during cloning); 3′ cloning site XhoI (not destroyed)
  Sequencing primers: 5′ CMV-fwd; 3′ BGH-Rev
Terms and licenses: Academic/Nonprofit Terms; Industry Terms: Not Available to Industry
Depositor comments: The ZIKVA-GFP reporter is not suitable for transient transfection as the reporter has a basal background that makes it sensitive to the levels of expression: If the expression is too high the background will mask the signal produced by the reporter - If the expression is too low you won’t detect enough signal over the background. Our recommendation is to use the pLenti-ZIKVA-GFP-puro construct to pack lentiviral particles with the psPAX2 (Addgene #12260) and pMD2.G (Addgene #12259) plasmids, generate stable cell lines and sort cell subpopulations with different levels of the reporter's basal background before testing them. The best reporter cells will be those with the highest signal-to-noise ratio upon ZIKV infection.
How to cite: pLenti-ZIKVA-GFP-puro was a gift from Jorge Luis Arias-Arias (Addgene plasmid # 140090 ; http://n2t.net/addgene:140090 ; RRID:Addgene_140090)
