[The description below was written by a language model from this plasmid's Addgene catalogue record and pLannotate feature annotations shown in this document.]
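Description:
pLenti-ZIKVA-GFP-puro is a lentiviral mammalian expression plasmid built on a modified pLenti-puro backbone, from which several restriction sites were removed. It carries a fluorescence-activatable reporter of Zika virus NS2B-NS3 protease activity. The transfer cassette has a third-generation, self-inactivating layout. An RSV promoter drives a truncated HIV-1 5' LTR, followed by the Ψ packaging signal with a gag fragment and the RRE for Rev-dependent export, and the cassette ends in a ΔU3 3' LTR with an SV40 polyadenylation signal downstream. In E. coli the plasmid is maintained through a ColE1/pUC-type origin and ampicillin resistance. The catalogue nevertheless lists it as low copy and names a recombination-tolerant strain, as is common for LTR-containing vectors. An f1 origin and an SV40 origin are also annotated.

The 855 bp ZIKVA-GFP insert sits downstream of the CMV enhancer/promoter, which is followed by short tet-operator-like matches and a carried-over bacterial ribosome binding site. The insert encodes a 6xHis tag fused to GFP, followed by a short segment matching part of the influenza M2 protein. The record does not explain the activation mechanism or annotate the protease cleavage site, but this layout suggests a GFP held dim by a C-terminal peptide until the viral protease cleaves it. A backbone V5 tag lies further downstream, and the record does not say whether it is translated. A separate SV40 promoter drives puromycin N-acetyltransferase for selection of transduced cells.

The depositor notes that basal background fluorescence makes the reporter sensitive to expression level and therefore unsuitable for transient transfection. The intended route is to package lentivirus with helper plasmids, generate stable lines and sort subpopulations for the best signal-to-noise ratio upon ZIKV infection. The associated publication used such reporters for live imaging of infected cells and viral plaques. The two sequence records differ by only a few bases and share the same annotation.
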