Features (pLannotate 1.2.2; 34 found; start..end, strand, type, name):
      1..121     +  rep_origin     RSF ori (fragment): Plasmids containing the RSF 1030 origin of replication can be propagated in E. coli cells that contain additional plasmids with compatible origins.
    123..215     +  CDS            lacI (fragment): lac repressor; lacI; The lac repressor binds to the lac operator to inhibit transcription in E. coli. This inhibition can be relieved by adding lactose or isopropyl-β-D-thiogalactopyranoside (IPTG).
    228..249     +  protein_bind   CAP binding site: CAP binding activates transcription in the presence of cAMP. E. coli catabolite activator protein
    264..294     +  promoter       lac promoter: promoter for the E. coli lac operon
    302..318     +  protein_bind   lac operator: The lac repressor binds to the lac operator to inhibit transcription in E. coli. This inhibition can be relieved by adding lactose or isopropyl-β-D-thiogalactopyranoside (IPTG). lac repressor encoded by lacI
    363..381     +  promoter       T3 promoter: promoter for bacteriophage T3 RNA polymerase
    409..635     +  promoter       RSV promoter: Rous sarcoma virus enhancer/promoter
    636..816     +  LTR            5' LTR (truncated): truncated 5' long terminal repeat (LTR) from HIV-1
    863..988     +  misc_feature   HIV-1 Ψ: packaging signal of human immunodeficiency virus type 1
    972..1335    +  CDS            HIV-1 gag (fragment): gag protein from human immunodeficiency virus 1; gag
   1481..1714    +  misc_feature   RRE: The Rev response element (RRE) of HIV-1 allows for Rev-dependent mRNA export from the nucleus to the cytoplasm.
   2091..2191    +  CDS            Rev (fragment): human immunodeficiency virus 1 (HIV-1) Rev protein; rev; enhances nuclear export of unspliced and incompletely spliced viral mRNAs
   2192..2212    -  misc_feature   MCS (fragment): pBluescript multiple cloning site
   2223..2524    +  enhancer       CMV enhancer: human cytomegalovirus immediate early enhancer
   2525..2728    +  promoter       CMV promoter: human cytomegalovirus (CMV) immediate early promoter
   2730..2749    +  promoter       PLtetO-1 promoter (fragment): modified phage lambda PL promoter with tet operator sites (Lutz and Bujard, 1997)
   2751..2770    +  promoter       PLtetO-1 promoter (fragment): modified phage lambda PL promoter with tet operator sites (Lutz and Bujard, 1997)
   2788..2810    +  RBS            RBS: efficient ribosome binding site from bacteriophage T7 gene 10 (Olins and Rangwala, 1989)
   2830..2847    +  CDS            6xHis: 6xHis affinity tag
   2848..3564    +  CDS            yEGFP: yEGFP is a fluorescent protein published in 1997.
   3592..3672    +  CDS            M (fragment): M2_I40A0 - Also known as M2. Experimental evidence at protein level: Swiss-Prot protein existence level 1. Forms a proton-selective ion channel that is necessary for the efficient release of the viral genome during virus entry. After attaching to the cell surface, the virion enters the cell by endocytosis. Acidification of the endosome triggers M2 ion channel activity. The influx of protons into virion interior is believed to disrupt interactions between the viral ribonucleoprotein (RNP), matrix protein 1 (M1), and lipid bilayers, thereby freeing the viral genome from interaction with viral pr
   3704..3745    +  CDS            V5 tag: epitope tag from simian virus 5
   3829..4158    +  promoter       SV40 promoter: SV40 enhancer and early promoter
   4168..4767    +  CDS            PuroR: puromycin N-acetyltransferase; pac from Streptomyces alboniger; confers resistance to puromycin
   4757..4837    +  CDS            nef (fragment): NEF_HV1Z2 - Experimental evidence at protein level: Swiss-Prot protein existence level 1. Extracellular Nef protein targets CD4(+) T-lymphocytes for apoptosis by interacting with CXCR4 surface receptors. From Human immunodeficiency virus type 1 group M subtype D (isolate Z2/CDC-Z34) (HIV-1).
   4839..5072    +  LTR            3' LTR (ΔU3): self-inactivating 3' long terminal repeat (LTR) from HIV-1
   5144..5265    +  polyA_signal   SV40 poly(A) signal: SV40 polyadenylation signal
   5305..5440    +  rep_origin     SV40 ori: SV40 origin of replication
   5461..5479    -  promoter       T7 promoter: promoter for bacteriophage T7 RNA polymerase
   5487..5642    +  CDS            lacZα (fragment): LacZα fragment of β-galactosidase; lacZ fragment
   5647..6075    +  rep_origin     f1 ori (sequence partly withheld): f1 bacteriophage origin of replication; arrow indicates direction of (+) strand synthesis
   6128..6232    +  promoter       AmpR promoter: bla
   6233..7093    +  CDS            AmpR: β-lactamase; bla; confers resistance to ampicillin, carbenicillin, and related antibiotics
   7264..7852    +  rep_origin     ori: high-copy-number ColE1/pMB1/pBR322/pUC origin of replication
>Addgene plasmid #140090 | pLenti-ZIKVA-GFP-puro | depositor full sequence | sequence record 271762 | CMV-fwd
TTCTTTCCTGCGTTATCCCCTGATTCTGTGGATAACCGTATTACCGCCTTTGAGTGAGCTGATACCGCTC
GCCGCAGCCGAACGACCGAGCGCAGCGAGTCAGTGAGCGAGGAAGCGGAAGAGCGCCCAATACGCAAACC
GCCTCTCCCCGCGCGTTGGCCGATTCATTAATGCAGCTGGCACGACAGGTTTCCCGACTGGAAAGCGGGC
AGTGAGCGCAACGCAATTAATGTGAGTTAGCTCACTCATTAGGCACCCCAGGCTTTACACTTTATGCTTC
CGGCTCGTATGTTGTGTGGAATTGTGAGCGGATAACAATTTCACACAGGAAACAGCTATGACCATGATTA
CGCCAAGCGCGCAATTAACCCTCACTAAAGGGAACAAAAGCTGGAGCTGCAAGCTTAATGTAGTCTTATG
CAATACTCTTGTAGTCTTGCAACATGGTAACGATGAGTTAGCAACATGCCTTACAAGGAGAGAAAAAGCA
CCGTGCATGCCGATTGGTGGAAGTAAGGTGGTACGATCGTGCCTTATTAGGAAGGCAACAGACGGGTCTG
ACATGGATTGGACGAACCACTGAATTGCCGCATTGCAGAGATATTGTATTTAAGTGCCTAGCTCGATACA
TAAACGGGTCTCTCTGGTTAGACCAGATCTGAGCCTGGGAGCTCTCTGGCTAACTAGGGAACCCACTGCT
TAAGCCTCAATAAAGCTTGCCTTGAGTGCTTCAAGTAGTGTGTGCCCGTCTGTTGTGTGACTCTGGTAAC
TAGAGATCCCTCAGACCCTTTTAGTCAGTGTGGAAAATCTCTAGCAGTGGCGCCCGAACAGGGACTTGAA
AGCGAAAGGGAAACCAGAGGAGCTCTCTCGACGCAGGACTCGGCTTGCTGAAGCGCGCACGGCAAGAGGC
GAGGGGCGGCGACTGGTGAGTACGCCAAAAATTTTGACTAGCGGAGGCTAGAAGGAGAGAGATGGGTGCG
AGAGCGTCAGTATTAAGCGGGGGAGAATTAGATCGCGATGGGAAAAAATTCGGTTAAGGCCAGGGGGAAA
GAAAAAATATAAATTAAAACATATAGTATGGGCAAGCAGGGAGCTAGAACGATTCGCAGTTAATCCTGGC
CTGTTAGAAACATCAGAAGGCTGTAGACAAATACTGGGACAGCTACAACCATCCCTTCAGACAGGATCAG
AAGAACTTAGATCATTATATAATACAGTAGCAACCCTCTATTGTGTGCATCAAAGGATAGAGATAAAAGA
CACCAAGGAAGCTTTAGACAAGATAGAGGAAGAGCAAAACAAAAGTAAGACCACCGCACAGCAAGCGGCC
GCTGATCTTCAGACCTGGAGGAGGAGATATGAGGGACAATTGGAGAAGTGAATTATATAAATATAAAGTA
GTAAAAATTGAACCATTAGGAGTAGCACCCACCAAGGCAAAGAGAAGAGTGGTGCAGAGAGAAAAAAGAG
CAGTGGGAATAGGAGCTTTGTTCCTTGGGTTCTTGGGAGCAGCAGGAAGCACTATGGGCGCAGCGTCAAT
GACGCTGACGGTACAGGCCAGACAATTATTGTCTGGTATAGTGCAGCAGCAGAACAATTTGCTGAGGGCT
ATTGAGGCGCAACAGCATCTGTTGCAACTCACAGTCTGGGGCATCAAGCAGCTCCAGGCAAGAATCCTGG
CTGTGGAAAGATACCTAAAGGATCAACAGCTCCTGGGGATTTGGGGTTGCTCTGGAAAACTCATTTGCAC
CACTGCTGTGCCTTGGAATGCTAGTTGGAGTAATAAATCTCTGGAACAGATTTGGAATCACACGACCTGG
ATGGAGTGGGACAGAGAAATTAACAATTACACAAGCTTAATACACTCCTTAATTGAAGAATCGCAAAACC
AGCAAGAAAAGAATGAACAAGAATTATTGGAATTAGATAAATGGGCAAGTTTGTGGAATTGGTTTAACAT
AACAAATTGGCTGTGGTATATAAAATTATTCATAATGATAGTAGGAGGCTTGGTAGGTTTAAGAATAGTT
TTTGCTGTACTTTCTATAGTGAATAGAGTTAGGCAGGGATATTCACCATTATCGTTTCAGACCCACCTCC
CAACCCCGAGGGGACCCGACAGGCCCGAAGGAATAGAAGAAGAAGGTGGAGAGAGAGACAGAGACAGATC
CATTCGATTAGTGAACGGATCTCGACGGTATCGATAAGCTTGGGAGTTCCGCTTACATAACTTACGGTAA
ATGGCCCGCCTGGCTGACCGCCCAACGACCCCCGCCCATTGACGTCAATAATGACGTATGTTCCCATAGT
AACGCCAATAGGGACTTTCCATTGACGTCAATGGGTGGAGTATTTACGGTAAACTGCCCACTTGGCAGTA
CATCAAGTGTATCATATGCCAAGTACGCCCCCTATTGACGTCAATGACGGTAAATGGCCCGCCTGGCATT
ATGCCCAGTACATGACCTTATGGGACTTTCCTACTTGGCAGTACATCTACGTATTAGTCATCGCTATTAC
CATGGTGATGCGGTTTTGGCAGTACATCAATGGGCGTGGATAGCGGTTTGACTCACGGGGATTTCCAAGT
CTCCACCCCATTGACGTCAATGGGAGTTTGTTTTGGCACCAAAATCAACGGGACTTTCCAAAATGTCGTA
ACAACTCCGCCCCATTGACGCAAATGGGCGGTAGGCGTGTACGGTGGGAGGTCTATATAAGCAGAGCTCT
CCCTATCAGTGATAGAGATCTCCCTATCAGTGATAGAGATCGTCGACTAGAAATAATTTTGTTTAACTTT
AAGAAGGAGATATACATATGATGGCTAGCCACCATCACCATCACCATATGGTGAGCAAGGGCGAGGAGCT
GTTCACCGGGGTGGTGCCCATCCTGGTCGAGCTGGACGGCGACGTAAACGGCCACAAGTTCAGCGTGTCC
GGCGAGGGCGAGGGCGATGCCACCTACGGCAAGCTGACCCTGAAGTTCATCTGCACCACCGGCAAGCTGC
CCGTGCCCTGGCCCACCCTCGTGACCACCTTCACCTACGGCGTGCAGTGCTTCAGCCGCTACCCCGACCA
CATGAAGCAGCACGACTTCTTCAAGTCCGCCATGCCCGAAGGCTACGTCCAGGAGCGCACCATCTTCTTC
AAGGACGACGGCAACTACAAGACCCGCGCCGAGGTGAAGTTCGAGGGCGACACCCTGGTGAACCGCATCG
AGCTGAAGGGCATCGACTTCAAGGAGGACGGCAACATCCTGGGGCACAAGCTGGAGTACAACTACAACAG
CCACAACGTCTATATCATGGCCGACAAGCAGAAGAACGGCATCAAGGTGAACTTCAAGATCCGCCACAAC
ATCGAGGACGGCAGCGTGCAGCTCGCCGACCACTACCAGCAGAACACCCCCATCGGCGACGGCCCCGTGC
TGCTGCCCGACAACCACTACCTGAGCACCCAGTCCGCCCTGAGCAAAGACCCCAACGAGAAGCGCGATCA
CATGGTCCTGCTGGAGTTCGTGACCGCCGCCGGGATCACTCACGGCATGGACGAGCTCGCCAAGAAGACT
GGAAAAAGGAGTGGTGCTCTAAATGATTCGTCAGACCCTCTGGTCGTGGCTGCCTCCATTATTGGTATTC
TGCACCTGATCCTGTGGATTCTGGATCGTCTGTAACTCGAGTCTAGAGGGCCCGCGGTTCGAAGGTAAGC
CTATCCCTAACCCTCTCCTCGGTCTCGATTCTACGCGTACCGGTCATCATCACCATCACCATTGAGTTTA
AACCTGCTGATCAGCCTCGACTGTGCCTTCTAGTCGACCCTGTGGAATGTGTGTCAGTTAGGGTGTGGAA
AGTCCCCAGGCTCCCCAGCAGGCAGAAGTATGCAAAGCATGCATCTCAATTAGTCAGCAACCAGGTGTGG
AAAGTCCCCAGGCTCCCCAGCAGGCAGAAGTATGCAAAGCATGCATCTCAATTAGTCAGCAACCATAGTC
CCGCCCCTAACTCCGCCCATCCCGCCCCTAACTCCGCCCAGTTCCGCCCATTCTCCGCCCCATGGCTGAC
TAATTTTTTTTATTTATGCAGAGGCCGAGGCCGCCTCGGCCTCTGAGCTATTCCAGAAGTAGTGAGGAGG
CTTTTTTGGAGGCCTAGGCTTTTGCAAAAAGCTTACCATGACCGAGTACAAGCCCACGGTGCGCCTCGCC
ACCCGCGACGACGTCCCCAGGGCCGTACGCACCCTCGCCGCCGCGTTCGCCGACTACCCCGCCACGCGCC
ACACCGTCGATCCGGACCGCCACATCGAGCGGGTCACCGAGCTGCAAGAACTCTTCCTCACGCGCGTCGG
GCTCGACATCGGCAAGGTGTGGGTCGCGGACGACGGCGCCGCGGTGGCGGTCTGGACCACGCCGGAGAGC
GTCGAAGCGGGGGCGGTGTTCGCCGAGATCGGCCCGCGCATGGCCGAGTTGAGCGGTTCCCGGCTGGCCG
CGCAGCAACAGATGGAAGGCCTCCTGGCGCCGCACCGGCCCAAGGAGCCCGCGTGGTTCCTGGCCACCGT
CGGCGTCTCGCCCGACCACCAGGGCAAGGGTCTGGGCAGCGCCGTCGTGCTCCCCGGAGTGGAGGCGGCC
GAGCGCGCCGGGGTGCCCGCCTTCCTGGAGACCTCCGCGCCCCGCAACCTCCCCTTCTACGAGCGGCTCG
GCTTCACCGTCACCGCCGACGTCGAGGTGCCCGAAGGACCGCGCACCTGGTGCATGACCCGCAAGCCCGG
TGCCTGAGGTACCTTTAAGACCAATGACTTACAAGGCAGCTGTAGATCTTAGCCACTTTTTAAAAGAAAA
GGGGGGACTGGAAGGGCTAATTCACTCCCAACGAAGACAAGATCTGCTTTTTGCTTGTACTGGGTCTCTC
TGGTTAGACCAGATCTGAGCCTGGGAGCTCTCTGGCTAACTAGGGAACCCACTGCTTAAGCCTCAATAAA
GCTTGCCTTGAGTGCTTCAAGTAGTGTGTGCCCGTCTGTTGTGTGACTCTGGTAACTAGAGATCCCTCAG
ACCCTTTTAGTCAGTGTGGAAAATCTCTAGCAGTAGTAGTTCATGTCATCTTATTATTCAGTATTTATAA
CTTGCAAAGAAATGAATATCAGAGAGTGAGAGGAACTTGTTTATTGCAGCTTATAATGGTTACAAATAAA
GCAATAGCATCACAAATTTCACAAATAAAGCATTTTTTTCACTGCATTCTAGTTGTGGTTTGTCCAAACT
CATCAATGTATCTTATCATGTCTGGCTCTAGCTATCCCGCCCCTAACTCCGCCCATCCCGCCCCTAACTC
CGCCCAGTTCCGCCCATTCTCCGCCCCATGGCTGACTAATTTTTTTTATTTATGCAGAGGCCGAGGCCGC
CTCGGCCTCTGAGCTATTCCAGAAGTAGTGAGGAGGCTTTTTTGGAGGCCTAGGGACGTACCCAATTCGC
CCTATAGTGAGTCGTATTACGCGCGCTCACTGGCCGTCGTTTTACAACGTCGTGACTGGGAAAACCCTGG
CGTTACCCAACTTAATCGCCTTGCAGCACATCCCCCTTTCGCCAGCTGGCGTAATAGCGAAGAGGCCCGC
ACCGATCGCCCTTCCCAACAGTTGCGCAGCCTGAATGGCGAATGGG
[124 nt withheld, positions 5647-5770]
C
[91 nt withheld, positions 5772-5862]
A
[49 nt withheld, positions 5864-5912]
CCTTTGACGTTGGAGTCCACGTTCTTT
[37 nt withheld, positions 5940-5976]
ACCCTATCTCGGTCTATTCTTTTGATTTATAAGGGATTTTGCCGATTTCGGCCTATTGGTTAAAAAATGA
GCTGATTTAACAAAAATTTAACGCGAATTTTAACAAAATATTAACGCTTACAATTTAGGTGGCACTTTTC
GGGGAAATGTGCGCGGAACCCCTATTTGTTTATTTTTCTAAATACATTCAAATATGTATCCGCTCATGAG
ACAATAACCCTGATAAATGCTTCAATAATATTGAAAAAGGAAGAGTATGAGTATTCAACATTTCCGTGTC
GCCCTTATTCCCTTTTTTGCGGCATTTTGCCTTCCTGTTTTTGCTCACCCAGAAACGCTGGTGAAAGTAA
AAGATGCTGAAGATCAGTTGGGTGCACGAGTGGGTTACATCGAACTGGATCTCAACAGCGGTAAGATCCT
TGAGAGTTTTCGCCCCGAAGAACGTTTTCCAATGATGAGCACTTTTAAAGTTCTGCTATGTGGCGCGGTA
TTATCCCGTATTGACGCCGGGCAAGAGCAACTCGGTCGCCGCATACACTATTCTCAGAATGACTTGGTTG
AGTACTCACCAGTCACAGAAAAGCATCTTACGGATGGCATGACAGTAAGAGAATTATGCAGTGCTGCCAT
AACCATGAGTGATAACACTGCGGCCAACTTACTTCTGACAACGATCGGAGGACCGAAGGAGCTAACCGCT
TTTTTGCACAACATGGGGGATCATGTAACTCGCCTTGATCGTTGGGAACCGGAGCTGAATGAAGCCATAC
CAAACGACGAGCGTGACACCACGATGCCTGTAGCAATGGCAACAACGTTGCGCAAACTATTAACTGGCGA
ACTACTTACTCTAGCTTCCCGGCAACAATTAATAGACTGGATGGAGGCGGATAAAGTTGCAGGACCACTT
CTGCGCTCGGCCCTTCCGGCTGGCTGGTTTATTGCTGATAAATCTGGAGCCGGTGAGCGTGGGTCTCGCG
GTATCATTGCAGCACTGGGGCCAGATGGTAAGCCCTCCCGTATCGTAGTTATCTACACGACGGGGAGTCA
GGCAACTATGGATGAACGAAATAGACAGATCGCTGAGATAGGTGCCTCACTGATTAAGCATTGGTAACTG
TCAGACCAAGTTTACTCATATATACTTTAGATTGATTTAAAACTTCATTTTTAATTTAAAAGGATCTAGG
TGAAGATCCTTTTTGATAATCTCATGACCAAAATCCCTTAACGTGAGTTTTCGTTCCACTGAGCGTCAGA
CCCCGTAGAAAAGATCAAAGGATCTTCTTGAGATCCTTTTTTTCTGCGCGTAATCTGCTGCTTGCAAACA
AAAAAACCACCGCTACCAGCGGTGGTTTGTTTGCCGGATCAAGAGCTACCAACTCTTTTTCCGAAGGTAA
CTGGCTTCAGCAGAGCGCAGATACCAAATACTGTTCTTCTAGTGTAGCCGTAGTTAGGCCACCACTTCAA
GAACTCTGTAGCACCGCCTACATACCTCGCTCTGCTAATCCTGTTACCAGTGGCTGCTGCCAGTGGCGAT
AAGTCGTGTCTTACCGGGTTGGACTCAAGACGATAGTTACCGGATAAGGCGCAGCGGTCGGGCTGAACGG
GGGGTTCGTGCACACAGCCCAGCTTGGAGCGAACGACCTACACCGAACTGAGATACCTACAGCGTGAGCT
ATGAGAAAGCGCCACGCTTCCCGAAGGGAGAAAGGCGGACAGGTATCCGGTAAGCGGCAGGGTCGGAACA
GGAGAGCGCACGAGGGAGCTTCCAGGGGGAAACGCCTGGTATCTTTATAGTCCTGTCGGGTTTCGCCACC
TCTGACTTGAGCGTCGATTTTTGTGATGCTCGTCAGGGGGGCGGAGCCTATGGAAAAACGCCAGCAACGC
GGCCTTTTTACGGTTCCTGGCCTTTTGCTGGCCTTTTGCTCACATG
