Features (pLannotate 1.2.2; 34 found; start..end, strand, type, name):
      1..125     +  rep_origin     RSF ori (fragment): Plasmids containing the RSF 1030 origin of replication can be propagated in E. coli cells that contain additional plasmids with compatible origins.
    127..219     +  CDS            lacI (fragment): lac repressor; lacI; The lac repressor binds to the lac operator to inhibit transcription in E. coli. This inhibition can be relieved by adding lactose or isopropyl-β-D-thiogalactopyranoside (IPTG).
    232..253     +  protein_bind   CAP binding site: CAP binding activates transcription in the presence of cAMP. E. coli catabolite activator protein
    268..298     +  promoter       lac promoter: promoter for the E. coli lac operon
    306..322     +  protein_bind   lac operator: The lac repressor binds to the lac operator to inhibit transcription in E. coli. This inhibition can be relieved by adding lactose or isopropyl-β-D-thiogalactopyranoside (IPTG). lac repressor encoded by lacI
    367..385     +  promoter       T3 promoter: promoter for bacteriophage T3 RNA polymerase
    413..639     +  promoter       RSV promoter: Rous sarcoma virus enhancer/promoter
    640..820     +  LTR            5' LTR (truncated): truncated 5' long terminal repeat (LTR) from HIV-1
    867..992     +  misc_feature   HIV-1 Ψ: packaging signal of human immunodeficiency virus type 1
    976..1339    +  CDS            HIV-1 gag (fragment): gag protein from human immunodeficiency virus 1; gag
   1485..1718    +  misc_feature   RRE: The Rev response element (RRE) of HIV-1 allows for Rev-dependent mRNA export from the nucleus to the cytoplasm.
   2095..2195    +  CDS            Rev (fragment): human immunodeficiency virus 1 (HIV-1) Rev protein; rev; enhances nuclear export of unspliced and incompletely spliced viral mRNAs
   2196..2216    -  misc_feature   MCS (fragment): pBluescript multiple cloning site
   2227..2528    +  enhancer       CMV enhancer: human cytomegalovirus immediate early enhancer
   2529..2732    +  promoter       CMV promoter: human cytomegalovirus (CMV) immediate early promoter
   2734..2753    +  promoter       PLtetO-1 promoter (fragment): modified phage lambda PL promoter with tet operator sites (Lutz and Bujard, 1997)
   2755..2774    +  promoter       PLtetO-1 promoter (fragment): modified phage lambda PL promoter with tet operator sites (Lutz and Bujard, 1997)
   2792..2814    +  RBS            RBS: efficient ribosome binding site from bacteriophage T7 gene 10 (Olins and Rangwala, 1989)
   2831..2848    +  CDS            6xHis: 6xHis affinity tag
   2849..3565    +  CDS            yEGFP: yEGFP is a fluorescent protein published in 1997.
   3593..3673    +  CDS            M (fragment): M2_I40A0 - Also known as M2. Experimental evidence at protein level: Swiss-Prot protein existence level 1. Forms a proton-selective ion channel that is necessary for the efficient release of the viral genome during virus entry. After attaching to the cell surface, the virion enters the cell by endocytosis. Acidification of the endosome triggers M2 ion channel activity. The influx of protons into virion interior is believed to disrupt interactions between the viral ribonucleoprotein (RNP), matrix protein 1 (M1), and lipid bilayers, thereby freeing the viral genome from interaction with viral pr
   3705..3746    +  CDS            V5 tag: epitope tag from simian virus 5
   3830..4159    +  promoter       SV40 promoter: SV40 enhancer and early promoter
   4169..4768    +  CDS            PuroR: puromycin N-acetyltransferase; pac from Streptomyces alboniger; confers resistance to puromycin
   4758..4838    +  CDS            nef (fragment): NEF_HV1Z2 - Experimental evidence at protein level: Swiss-Prot protein existence level 1. Extracellular Nef protein targets CD4(+) T-lymphocytes for apoptosis by interacting with CXCR4 surface receptors. From Human immunodeficiency virus type 1 group M subtype D (isolate Z2/CDC-Z34) (HIV-1).
   4840..5073    +  LTR            3' LTR (ΔU3): self-inactivating 3' long terminal repeat (LTR) from HIV-1
   5145..5266    +  polyA_signal   SV40 poly(A) signal: SV40 polyadenylation signal
   5306..5441    +  rep_origin     SV40 ori: SV40 origin of replication
   5462..5480    -  promoter       T7 promoter: promoter for bacteriophage T7 RNA polymerase
   5488..5643    +  CDS            lacZα (fragment): LacZα fragment of β-galactosidase; lacZ fragment
   5648..6076    +  rep_origin     f1 ori (sequence partly withheld): f1 bacteriophage origin of replication; arrow indicates direction of (+) strand synthesis
   6129..6233    +  promoter       AmpR promoter: bla
   6234..7094    +  CDS            AmpR: β-lactamase; bla; confers resistance to ampicillin, carbenicillin, and related antibiotics
   7265..7853    +  rep_origin     ori: high-copy-number ColE1/pMB1/pBR322/pUC origin of replication
>Addgene plasmid #140090 | pLenti-ZIKVA-GFP-puro | addgene full sequence | sequence record 298684 | Addgene NGS Result
CATGTTCTTTCCTGCGTTATCCCCTGATTCTGTGGATAACCGTATTACCGCCTTTGAGTGAGCTGATACC
GCTCGCCGCAGCCGAACGACCGAGCGCAGCGAGTCAGTGAGCGAGGAAGCGGAAGAGCGCCCAATACGCA
AACCGCCTCTCCCCGCGCGTTGGCCGATTCATTAATGCAGCTGGCACGACAGGTTTCCCGACTGGAAAGC
GGGCAGTGAGCGCAACGCAATTAATGTGAGTTAGCTCACTCATTAGGCACCCCAGGCTTTACACTTTATG
CTTCCGGCTCGTATGTTGTGTGGAATTGTGAGCGGATAACAATTTCACACAGGAAACAGCTATGACCATG
ATTACGCCAAGCGCGCAATTAACCCTCACTAAAGGGAACAAAAGCTGGAGCTGCAAGCTTAATGTAGTCT
TATGCAATACTCTTGTAGTCTTGCAACATGGTAACGATGAGTTAGCAACATGCCTTACAAGGAGAGAAAA
AGCACCGTGCATGCCGATTGGTGGAAGTAAGGTGGTACGATCGTGCCTTATTAGGAAGGCAACAGACGGG
TCTGACATGGATTGGACGAACCACTGAATTGCCGCATTGCAGAGATATTGTATTTAAGTGCCTAGCTCGA
TACATAAACGGGTCTCTCTGGTTAGACCAGATCTGAGCCTGGGAGCTCTCTGGCTAACTAGGGAACCCAC
TGCTTAAGCCTCAATAAAGCTTGCCTTGAGTGCTTCAAGTAGTGTGTGCCCGTCTGTTGTGTGACTCTGG
TAACTAGAGATCCCTCAGACCCTTTTAGTCAGTGTGGAAAATCTCTAGCAGTGGCGCCCGAACAGGGACT
TGAAAGCGAAAGGGAAACCAGAGGAGCTCTCTCGACGCAGGACTCGGCTTGCTGAAGCGCGCACGGCAAG
AGGCGAGGGGCGGCGACTGGTGAGTACGCCAAAAATTTTGACTAGCGGAGGCTAGAAGGAGAGAGATGGG
TGCGAGAGCGTCAGTATTAAGCGGGGGAGAATTAGATCGCGATGGGAAAAAATTCGGTTAAGGCCAGGGG
GAAAGAAAAAATATAAATTAAAACATATAGTATGGGCAAGCAGGGAGCTAGAACGATTCGCAGTTAATCC
TGGCCTGTTAGAAACATCAGAAGGCTGTAGACAAATACTGGGACAGCTACAACCATCCCTTCAGACAGGA
TCAGAAGAACTTAGATCATTATATAATACAGTAGCAACCCTCTATTGTGTGCATCAAAGGATAGAGATAA
AAGACACCAAGGAAGCTTTAGACAAGATAGAGGAAGAGCAAAACAAAAGTAAGACCACCGCACAGCAAGC
GGCCGCTGATCTTCAGACCTGGAGGAGGAGATATGAGGGACAATTGGAGAAGTGAATTATATAAATATAA
AGTAGTAAAAATTGAACCATTAGGAGTAGCACCCACCAAGGCAAAGAGAAGAGTGGTGCAGAGAGAAAAA
AGAGCAGTGGGAATAGGAGCTTTGTTCCTTGGGTTCTTGGGAGCAGCAGGAAGCACTATGGGCGCAGCGT
CAATGACGCTGACGGTACAGGCCAGACAATTATTGTCTGGTATAGTGCAGCAGCAGAACAATTTGCTGAG
GGCTATTGAGGCGCAACAGCATCTGTTGCAACTCACAGTCTGGGGCATCAAGCAGCTCCAGGCAAGAATC
CTGGCTGTGGAAAGATACCTAAAGGATCAACAGCTCCTGGGGATTTGGGGTTGCTCTGGAAAACTCATTT
GCACCACTGCTGTGCCTTGGAATGCTAGTTGGAGTAATAAATCTCTGGAACAGATTTGGAATCACACGAC
CTGGATGGAGTGGGACAGAGAAATTAACAATTACACAAGCTTAATACACTCCTTAATTGAAGAATCGCAA
AACCAGCAAGAAAAGAATGAACAAGAATTATTGGAATTAGATAAATGGGCAAGTTTGTGGAATTGGTTTA
ACATAACAAATTGGCTGTGGTATATAAAATTATTCATAATGATAGTAGGAGGCTTGGTAGGTTTAAGAAT
AGTTTTTGCTGTACTTTCTATAGTGAATAGAGTTAGGCAGGGATATTCACCATTATCGTTTCAGACCCAC
CTCCCAACCCCGAGGGGACCCGACAGGCCCGAAGGAATAGAAGAAGAAGGTGGAGAGAGAGACAGAGACA
GATCCATTCGATTAGTGAACGGATCTCGACGGTATCGATAAGCTTGGGAGTTCCGCTTACATAACTTACG
GTAAATGGCCCGCCTGGCTGACCGCCCAACGACCCCCGCCCATTGACGTCAATAATGACGTATGTTCCCA
TAGTAACGCCAATAGGGACTTTCCATTGACGTCAATGGGTGGAGTATTTACGGTAAACTGCCCACTTGGC
AGTACATCAAGTGTATCATATGCCAAGTACGCCCCCTATTGACGTCAATGACGGTAAATGGCCCGCCTGG
CATTATGCCCAGTACATGACCTTATGGGACTTTCCTACTTGGCAGTACATCTACGTATTAGTCATCGCTA
TTACCATGGTGATGCGGTTTTGGCAGTACATCAATGGGCGTGGATAGCGGTTTGACTCACGGGGATTTCC
AAGTCTCCACCCCATTGACGTCAATGGGAGTTTGTTTTGGCACCAAAATCAACGGGACTTTCCAAAATGT
CGTAACAACTCCGCCCCATTGACGCAAATGGGCGGTAGGCGTGTACGGTGGGAGGTCTATATAAGCAGAG
CTCTCCCTATCAGTGATAGAGATCTCCCTATCAGTGATAGAGATCGTCGACTAGAAATAATTTTGTTTAA
CTTTAAGAAGGAGATATACATATGGCTAGCCACCATCACCATCACCATATGGTGAGCAAGGGCGAGGAGC
TGTTCACCGGGGTGGTGCCCATCCTGGTCGAGCTGGACGGCGACGTAAACGGCCACAAGTTCAGCGTGTC
CGGCGAGGGCGAGGGCGATGCCACCTACGGCAAGCTGACCCTGAAGTTCATCTGCACCACCGGCAAGCTG
CCCGTGCCCTGGCCCACCCTCGTGACCACCTTCACCTACGGCGTGCAGTGCTTCAGCCGCTACCCCGACC
ACATGAAGCAGCACGACTTCTTCAAGTCCGCCATGCCCGAAGGCTACGTCCAGGAGCGCACCATCTTCTT
CAAGGACGACGGCAACTACAAGACCCGCGCCGAGGTGAAGTTCGAGGGCGACACCCTGGTGAACCGCATC
GAGCTGAAGGGCATCGACTTCAAGGAGGACGGCAACATCCTGGGGCACAAGCTGGAGTACAACTACAACA
GCCACAACGTCTATATCATGGCCGACAAGCAGAAGAACGGCATCAAGGTGAACTTCAAGATCCGCCACAA
CATCGAGGACGGCAGCGTGCAGCTCGCCGACCACTACCAGCAGAACACCCCCATCGGCGACGGCCCCGTG
CTGCTGCCCGACAACCACTACCTGAGCACCCAGTCCGCCCTGAGCAAAGACCCCAACGAGAAGCGCGATC
ACATGGTCCTGCTGGAGTTCGTGACCGCCGCCGGGATCACTCACGGCATGGACGAGCTCGCCAAGAAGAC
TGGAAAAAGGAGTGGTGCTCTAAATGATTCGTCAGACCCTCTGGTCGTGGCTGCCTCCATTATTGGTATT
CTGCACCTGATCCTGTGGATTCTGGATCGTCTGTAACTCGAGTCTAGAGGGCCCGCGGTTCGAAGGTAAG
CCTATCCCTAACCCTCTCCTCGGTCTCGATTCTACGCGTACCGGTCATCATCACCATCACCATTGAGTTT
AAACCTGCTGATCAGCCTCGACTGTGCCTTCTAGTCGACCCTGTGGAATGTGTGTCAGTTAGGGTGTGGA
AAGTCCCCAGGCTCCCCAGCAGGCAGAAGTATGCAAAGCATGCATCTCAATTAGTCAGCAACCAGGTGTG
GAAAGTCCCCAGGCTCCCCAGCAGGCAGAAGTATGCAAAGCATGCATCTCAATTAGTCAGCAACCATAGT
CCCGCCCCTAACTCCGCCCATCCCGCCCCTAACTCCGCCCAGTTCCGCCCATTCTCCGCCCCATGGCTGA
CTAATTTTTTTTATTTATGCAGAGGCCGAGGCCGCCTCGGCCTCTGAGCTATTCCAGAAGTAGTGAGGAG
GCTTTTTTGGAGGCCTAGGCTTTTGCAAAAAGCTTACCATGACCGAGTACAAGCCCACGGTGCGCCTCGC
CACCCGCGACGACGTCCCCAGGGCCGTACGCACCCTCGCCGCCGCGTTCGCCGACTACCCCGCCACGCGC
CACACCGTCGATCCGGACCGCCACATCGAGCGGGTCACCGAGCTGCAAGAACTCTTCCTCACGCGCGTCG
GGCTCGACATCGGCAAGGTGTGGGTCGCGGACGACGGCGCCGCGGTGGCGGTCTGGACCACGCCGGAGAG
CGTCGAAGCGGGGGCGGTGTTCGCCGAGATCGGCCCGCGCATGGCCGAGTTGAGCGGTTCCCGGCTGGCC
GCGCAGCAACAGATGGAAGGCCTCCTGGCGCCGCACCGGCCCAAGGAGCCCGCGTGGTTCCTGGCCACCG
TCGGCGTCTCGCCCGACCACCAGGGCAAGGGTCTGGGCAGCGCCGTCGTGCTCCCCGGAGTGGAGGCGGC
CGAGCGCGCCGGGGTGCCCGCCTTCCTGGAGACCTCCGCGCCCCGCAACCTCCCCTTCTACGAGCGGCTC
GGCTTCACCGTCACCGCCGACGTCGAGGTGCCCGAAGGACCGCGCACCTGGTGCATGACCCGCAAGCCCG
GTGCCTGAGGTACCTTTAAGACCAATGACTTACAAGGCAGCTGTAGATCTTAGCCACTTTTTAAAAGAAA
AGGGGGGACTGGAAGGGCTAATTCACTCCCAACGAAGACAAGATCTGCTTTTTGCTTGTACTGGGTCTCT
CTGGTTAGACCAGATCTGAGCCTGGGAGCTCTCTGGCTAACTAGGGAACCCACTGCTTAAGCCTCAATAA
AGCTTGCCTTGAGTGCTTCAAGTAGTGTGTGCCCGTCTGTTGTGTGACTCTGGTAACTAGAGATCCCTCA
GACCCTTTTAGTCAGTGTGGAAAATCTCTAGCAGTAGTAGTTCATGTCATCTTATTATTCAGTATTTATA
ACTTGCAAAGAAATGAATATCAGAGAGTGAGAGGAACTTGTTTATTGCAGCTTATAATGGTTACAAATAA
AGCAATAGCATCACAAATTTCACAAATAAAGCATTTTTTTCACTGCATTCTAGTTGTGGTTTGTCCAAAC
TCATCAATGTATCTTATCATGTCTGGCTCTAGCTATCCCGCCCCTAACTCCGCCCATCCCGCCCCTAACT
CCGCCCAGTTCCGCCCATTCTCCGCCCCATGGCTGACTAATTTTTTTTATTTATGCAGAGGCCGAGGCCG
CCTCGGCCTCTGAGCTATTCCAGAAGTAGTGAGGAGGCTTTTTTGGAGGCCTAGGGACGTACCCAATTCG
CCCTATAGTGAGTCGTATTACGCGCGCTCACTGGCCGTCGTTTTACAACGTCGTGACTGGGAAAACCCTG
GCGTTACCCAACTTAATCGCCTTGCAGCACATCCCCCTTTCGCCAGCTGGCGTAATAGCGAAGAGGCCCG
CACCGATCGCCCTTCCCAACAGTTGCGCAGCCTGAATGGCGAATGGG
[124 nt withheld, positions 5648-5771]
C
[91 nt withheld, positions 5773-5863]
A
[49 nt withheld, positions 5865-5913]
CCTTTGACGTTGGAGTCCACGTTCTTT
[37 nt withheld, positions 5941-5977]
ACCCTATCTCGGTCTATTCTTTTGATTTATAAGGGATTTTGCCGATTTCGGCCTATTGGTTAAAAAATGA
GCTGATTTAACAAAAATTTAACGCGAATTTTAACAAAATATTAACGCTTACAATTTAGGTGGCACTTTTC
GGGGAAATGTGCGCGGAACCCCTATTTGTTTATTTTTCTAAATACATTCAAATATGTATCCGCTCATGAG
ACAATAACCCTGATAAATGCTTCAATAATATTGAAAAAGGAAGAGTATGAGTATTCAACATTTCCGTGTC
GCCCTTATTCCCTTTTTTGCGGCATTTTGCCTTCCTGTTTTTGCTCACCCAGAAACGCTGGTGAAAGTAA
AAGATGCTGAAGATCAGTTGGGTGCACGAGTGGGTTACATCGAACTGGATCTCAACAGCGGTAAGATCCT
TGAGAGTTTTCGCCCCGAAGAACGTTTTCCAATGATGAGCACTTTTAAAGTTCTGCTATGTGGCGCGGTA
TTATCCCGTATTGACGCCGGGCAAGAGCAACTCGGTCGCCGCATACACTATTCTCAGAATGACTTGGTTG
AGTACTCACCAGTCACAGAAAAGCATCTTACGGATGGCATGACAGTAAGAGAATTATGCAGTGCTGCCAT
AACCATGAGTGATAACACTGCGGCCAACTTACTTCTGACAACGATCGGAGGACCGAAGGAGCTAACCGCT
TTTTTGCACAACATGGGGGATCATGTAACTCGCCTTGATCGTTGGGAACCGGAGCTGAATGAAGCCATAC
CAAACGACGAGCGTGACACCACGATGCCTGTAGCAATGGCAACAACGTTGCGCAAACTATTAACTGGCGA
ACTACTTACTCTAGCTTCCCGGCAACAATTAATAGACTGGATGGAGGCGGATAAAGTTGCAGGACCACTT
CTGCGCTCGGCCCTTCCGGCTGGCTGGTTTATTGCTGATAAATCTGGAGCCGGTGAGCGTGGGTCTCGCG
GTATCATTGCAGCACTGGGGCCAGATGGTAAGCCCTCCCGTATCGTAGTTATCTACACGACGGGGAGTCA
GGCAACTATGGATGAACGAAATAGACAGATCGCTGAGATAGGTGCCTCACTGATTAAGCATTGGTAACTG
TCAGACCAAGTTTACTCATATATACTTTAGATTGATTTAAAACTTCATTTTTAATTTAAAAGGATCTAGG
TGAAGATCCTTTTTGATAATCTCATGACCAAAATCCCTTAACGTGAGTTTTCGTTCCACTGAGCGTCAGA
CCCCGTAGAAAAGATCAAAGGATCTTCTTGAGATCCTTTTTTTCTGCGCGTAATCTGCTGCTTGCAAACA
AAAAAACCACCGCTACCAGCGGTGGTTTGTTTGCCGGATCAAGAGCTACCAACTCTTTTTCCGAAGGTAA
CTGGCTTCAGCAGAGCGCAGATACCAAATACTGTTCTTCTAGTGTAGCCGTAGTTAGGCCACCACTTCAA
GAACTCTGTAGCACCGCCTACATACCTCGCTCTGCTAATCCTGTTACCAGTGGCTGCTGCCAGTGGCGAT
AAGTCGTGTCTTACCGGGTTGGACTCAAGACGATAGTTACCGGATAAGGCGCAGCGGTCGGGCTGAACGG
GGGGTTCGTGCACACAGCCCAGCTTGGAGCGAACGACCTACACCGAACTGAGATACCTACAGCGTGAGCT
ATGAGAAAGCGCCACGCTTCCCGAAGGGAGAAAGGCGGACAGGTATCCGGTAAGCGGCAGGGTCGGAACA
GGAGAGCGCACGAGGGAGCTTCCAGGGGGAAACGCCTGGTATCTTTATAGTCCTGTCGGGTTTCGCCACC
TCTGACTTGAGCGTCGATTTTTGTGATGCTCGTCAGGGGGGCGGAGCCTATGGAAAAACGCCAGCAACGC
GGCCTTTTTACGGTTCCTGGCCTTTTGCTGGCCTTTTGCTCA
